Addgene plasmid #97404: SPDK3182
Purpose: binary construct of ER-targeted sfYFP1-10 for plant expression
Depositing lab: Savithramma Dinesh-Kumar. Depositing organization: University of California, Davis. Publication: Spatiotemporal Monitoring of Pseudomonas syringae Effectors via Type III Secretion Using Split Fluorescent Protein Fragments. Park E, Lee HY, Woo J, Choi D, Dinesh-Kumar SP. Plant Cell. 2017 Jul;29(7):1571-1584. doi: 10.1105/tpc.17.00047. Epub 2017 Jun 14. PubMed 28619883.
Backbone
  Vector backbone: pCAMBIA1380
  Vector type: Plant Expression
  Selectable markers: Hygromycin
Growth in bacteria
  Bacterial resistance: Kanamycin, 50 μg/mL
  Growth temperature: 37°C
  Growth strain: DH5alpha
  Copy number: High Copy
Gene/Insert
  Gene/Insert name: ER-sfYFP1-10
  Species: Synthetic
  Tag / fusion protein: ER target
Terms and licenses: Academic/Nonprofit Terms; Industry Terms: Not Available to Industry
How to cite: SPDK3182 was a gift from Savithramma Dinesh-Kumar (Addgene plasmid # 97404 ; http://n2t.net/addgene:97404 ; RRID:Addgene_97404)
