[The description below was written by a language model from this plasmid's Addgene catalogue record and pLannotate feature annotations shown in this document.]
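Description:
SPDK3182 is a plant binary vector built on the pCAMBIA1380 backbone for Agrobacterium-mediated delivery of an ER-targeted split fluorescent protein fragment, sfYFP1-10. Outside the T-DNA, the backbone carries a high-copy ColE1/pMB1-type origin with the pBR322 bom region for propagation in E. coli. It also carries the pVS1 oriV with the RepA replication and StaA stability genes, which maintain the plasmid in Agrobacterium. Bacterial selection is by kanamycin (aphA-3). Between the nopaline-type left and right border repeats, a CaMV 35S promoter drives hygromycin B phosphotransferase with a CaMV poly(A) signal, providing hygromycin selection of transformed plant cells.

The payload reads toward the right border. A short fragment matching the N-terminal region of Arabidopsis WAK2 lies directly upstream of, and contiguous with, a coding sequence annotated as a superfolder GFP fragment. This arrangement is consistent with a WAK2-derived signal peptide supplying the ER targeting listed in the catalogue and with the truncated superfolder barrel being the strands 1-10 portion of the YFP variant. Because the sequence is circular, the partial His-tag annotation and the NOS terminator at the start of the record follow the end of this coding region. The feature table does not annotate any promoter in the roughly 1.4 kb between the hygromycin cassette and the insert, so the element driving expression is not stated in the record.

On its own sfYFP1-10 is non-fluorescent. Fluorescence is reconstituted when it meets a protein tagged with the complementary eleventh strand. According to the associated publication, such constructs are used to monitor the location and timing of Pseudomonas syringae type III effectors delivered into plant cells.
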