Features (pLannotate 1.2.2; 18 found; start..end, strand, type, name):
      5..23      +  CDS            9xHis (fragment): 9xHis affinity tag
     58..310     +  terminator     NOS terminator: nopaline synthase terminator and poly(A) signal
    332..356     +  misc_feature   RB T-DNA repeat: right border repeat from nopaline C58 T-DNA
    696..1097    +  CDS            Y4CG_SINFN (fragment): Protein inferred from homology: Swiss-Prot protein existence level 3. From Sinorhizobium fredii (strain NBRC 101917 / NGR234).
   1657..2286    +  CDS            pVS1 StaA: stability protein from the Pseudomonas plasmid pVS1 (Heeb et al., 2000)
   2715..3788    +  CDS            pVS1 RepA: replication protein from the Pseudomonas plasmid pVS1 (Heeb et al., 2000)
   3854..4048    +  rep_origin     pVS1 oriV: origin of replication for the Pseudomonas plasmid pVS1 (Heeb et al., 2000)
   4251..4290    +  CDS            rop (fragment): Rop protein, which maintains plasmids at low copy number; rop
   4392..4532    +  misc_feature   bom: basis of mobility region from pBR322
   4718..5306    -  rep_origin     ori: high-copy-number ColE1/pMB1/pBR322/pUC origin of replication
   5393..6187    -  CDS            KanR: aminoglycoside phosphotransferase; aphA-3; confers resistance to kanamycin
   6612..6636    +  misc_feature   LB T-DNA repeat: left border repeat from nopaline C58 T-DNA
   6714..6888    -  polyA_signal   CaMV poly(A) signal: cauliflower mosaic virus polyadenylation signal
   6929..7954    -  CDS            HygR: hygromycin B phosphotransferase confers resistance to hygromycin
   8027..8372    -  promoter       CaMV 35S promoter: strong constitutive promoter from cauliflower mosaic virus
   8029..8075    -  promoter       minimal CaMV 35S promoter: minimal 35S promoter from cauliflower mosaic virus
   9799..9891    +  CDS            WAK2 (fragment): WAK2_ARATH - Experimental evidence at protein level: Swiss-Prot protein existence level 1. Serine/threonine-protein kinase that may function as a signaling receptor of extracellular matrix component. Binding to pectin may have significance in the control of cell expansion, morphogenesis and development. From Arabidopsis thaliana (Mouse-ear cress).
   9892..10539   +  CDS            superfolder GFP (fragment): GFP variant that folds robustly even when fused to poorly folded proteins (Pédelacq et al., 2006)
>Addgene plasmid #97404 | SPDK3182 | addgene full sequence | sequence record 192899 | Addgene NGS Result
CTAGCCACCACCACCACCACCACGTGTGAATTACAGGTGACCAGCTCGAATTTCCCCGATCGTTCAAACA
TTTGGCAATAAAGTTTCTTAAGATTGAATCCTGTTGCCGGTCTTGCGATGATTATCATATAATTTCTGTT
GAATTACGTTAAGCATGTAATAATTAACATGTAATGCATGACGTTATTTATGAGATGGGTTTTTATGATT
AGAGTCCCGCAATTATACATTTAATACGCGATAGAAAACAAAATATAGCGCGCAAACTAGGATAAATTAT
CGCGCGCGGTGTCATCTATGTTACTAGATCGGGAATTAAACTATCAGTGTTTGACAGGATATATTGGCGG
GTAAACCTAAGAGAAAAGAGCGTTTATTAGAATAATCGGATATTTAAAAGGGCGTGAAAAGGTTTATCCG
TTCGTCCATTTGTATGTGCATGCCAACCACAGGGTTCCCCTCGGGATCAAAGTACTTTGATCCAACCCCT
CCGCTGCTATAGTGCAGTCGGCTTCTGACGTTCAGTGCAGCCGTCTTCTGAAAACGACATGTCGCACAAG
TCCTAAGTTACGCGACAGGCTGCCGCCCTGCCCTTTTCCTGGCGTTTTCTTGTCGCGTGTTTTAGTCGCA
TAAAGTAGAATACTTGCGACTAGAACCGGAGACATTACGCCATGAACAAGAGCGCCGCCGCTGGCCTGCT
GGGCTATGCCCGCGTCAGCACCGACGACCAGGACTTGACCAACCAACGGGCCGAACTGCACGCGGCCGGC
TGCACCAAGCTGTTTTCCGAGAAGATCACCGGCACCAGGCGCGACCGCCCGGAGCTGGCCAGGATGCTTG
ACCACCTACGCCCTGGCGACGTTGTGACAGTGACCAGGCTAGACCGCCTGGCCCGCAGCACCCGCGACCT
ACTGGACATTGCCGAGCGCATCCAGGAGGCCGGCGCGGGCCTGCGTAGCCTGGCAGAGCCGTGGGCCGAC
ACCACCACGCCGGCCGGCCGCATGGTGTTGACCGTGTTCGCCGGCATTGCCGAGTTCGAGCGTTCCCTAA
TCATCGACCGCACCCGGAGCGGGCGCGAGGCCGCCAAGGCCCGAGGCGTGAAGTTTGGCCCCCGCCCTAC
CCTCACCCCGGCACAGATCGCGCACGCCCGCGAGCTGATCGACCAGGAAGGCCGCACCGTGAAAGAGGCG
GCTGCACTGCTTGGCGTGCATCGCTCGACCCTGTACCGCGCACTTGAGCGCAGCGAGGAAGTGACGCCCA
CCGAGGCCAGGCGGCGCGGTGCCTTCCGTGAGGACGCATTGACCGAGGCCGACGCCCTGGCGGCCGCCGA
GAATGAACGCCAAGAGGAACAAGCATGAAACCGCACCAGGACGGCCAGGACGAACCGTTTTTCATTACCG
AAGAGATCGAGGCGGAGATGATCGCGGCCGGGTACGTGTTCGAGCCGCCCGCGCACGTCTCAACCGTGCG
GCTGCATGAAATCCTGGCCGGTTTGTCTGATGCCAAGCTGGCGGCCTGGCCGGCCAGCTTGGCCGCTGAA
GAAACCGAGCGCCGCCGTCTAAAAAGGTGATGTGTATTTGAGTAAAACAGCTTGCGTCATGCGGTCGCTG
CGTATATGATGCGATGAGTAAATAAACAAATACGCAAGGGGAACGCATGAAGGTTATCGCTGTACTTAAC
CAGAAAGGCGGGTCAGGCAAGACGACCATCGCAACCCATCTAGCCCGCGCCCTGCAACTCGCCGGGGCCG
ATGTTCTGTTAGTCGATTCCGATCCCCAGGGCAGTGCCCGCGATTGGGCGGCCGTGCGGGAAGATCAACC
GCTAACCGTTGTCGGCATCGACCGCCCGACGATTGACCGCGACGTGAAGGCCATCGGCCGGCGCGACTTC
GTAGTGATCGACGGAGCGCCCCAGGCGGCGGACTTGGCTGTGTCCGCGATCAAGGCAGCCGACTTCGTGC
TGATTCCGGTGCAGCCAAGCCCTTACGACATATGGGCCACCGCCGACCTGGTGGAGCTGGTTAAGCAGCG
CATTGAGGTCACGGATGGAAGGCTACAAGCGGCCTTTGTCGTGTCGCGGGCGATCAAAGGCACGCGCATC
GGCGGTGAGGTTGCCGAGGCGCTGGCCGGGTACGAGCTGCCCATTCTTGAGTCCCGTATCACGCAGCGCG
TGAGCTACCCAGGCACTGCCGCCGCCGGCACAACCGTTCTTGAATCAGAACCCGAGGGCGACGCTGCCCG
CGAGGTCCAGGCGCTGGCCGCTGAAATTAAATCAAAACTCATTTGAGTTAATGAGGTAAAGAGAAAATGA
GCAAAAGCACAAACACGCTAAGTGCCGGCCGTCCGAGCGCACGCAGCAGCAAGGCTGCAACGTTGGCCAG
CCTGGCAGACACGCCAGCCATGAAGCGGGTCAACTTTCAGTTGCCGGCGGAGGATCACACCAAGCTGAAG
ATGTACGCGGTACGCCAAGGCAAGACCATTACCGAGCTGCTATCTGAATACATCGCGCAGCTACCAGAGT
AAATGAGCAAATGAATAAATGAGTAGATGAATTTTAGCGGCTAAAGGAGGCGGCATGGAAAATCAAGAAC
AACCAGGCACCGACGCCGTGGAATGCCCCATGTGTGGAGGAACGGGCGGTTGGCCAGGCGTAAGCGGCTG
GGTTGCCTGCCGGCCCTGCAATGGCACTGGAACCCCCAAGCCCGAGGAATCGGCGTGAGCGGTCGCAAAC
CATCCGGCCCGGTACAAATCGGCGCGGCGCTGGGTGATGACCTGGTGGAGAAGTTGAAGGCCGCGCAGGC
CGCCCAGCGGCAACGCATCGAGGCAGAAGCACGCCCCGGTGAATCGTGGCAAGCGGCCGCTGATCGAATC
CGCAAAGAATCCCGGCAACCGCCGGCAGCCGGTGCGCCGTCGATTAGGAAGCCGCCCAAGGGCGACGAGC
AACCAGATTTTTTCGTTCCGATGCTCTATGACGTGGGCACCCGCGATAGTCGCAGCATCATGGACGTGGC
CGTTTTCCGTCTGTCGAAGCGTGACCGACGAGCTGGCGAGGTGATCCGCTACGAGCTTCCAGACGGGCAC
GTAGAGGTTTCCGCAGGGCCGGCCGGCATGGCCAGTGTGTGGGATTACGACCTGGTACTGATGGCGGTTT
CCCATCTAACCGAATCCATGAACCGATACCGGGAAGGGAAGGGAGACAAGCCCGGCCGCGTGTTCCGTCC
ACACGTTGCGGACGTACTCAAGTTCTGCCGGCGAGCCGATGGCGGAAAGCAGAAAGACGACCTGGTAGAA
ACCTGCATTCGGTTAAACACCACGCACGTTGCCATGCAGCGTACGAAGAAGGCCAAGAACGGCCGCCTGG
TGACGGTATCCGAGGGTGAAGCCTTGATTAGCCGCTACAAGATCGTAAAGAGCGAAACCGGGCGGCCGGA
GTACATCGAGATCGAGCTAGCTGATTGGATGTACCGCGAGATCACAGAAGGCAAGAACCCGGACGTGCTG
ACGGTTCACCCCGATTACTTTTTGATCGATCCCGGCATCGGCCGTTTTCTCTACCGCCTGGCACGCCGCG
CCGCAGGCAAGGCAGAAGCCAGATGGTTGTTCAAGACGATCTACGAACGCAGTGGCAGCGCCGGAGAGTT
CAAGAAGTTCTGTTTCACCGTGCGCAAGCTGATCGGGTCAAATGACCTGCCGGAGTACGATTTGAAGGAG
GAGGCGGGGCAGGCTGGCCCGATCCTAGTCATGCGCTACCGCAACCTGATCGAGGGCGAAGCATCCGCCG
GTTCCTAATGTACGGAGCAGATGCTAGGGCAAATTGCCCTAGCAGGGGAAAAAGGTCGAAAAGGTCTCTT
TCCTGTGGATAGCACGTACATTGGGAACCCAAAGCCGTACATTGGGAACCGGAACCCGTACATTGGGAAC
CCAAAGCCGTACATTGGGAACCGGTCACACATGTAAGTGACTGATATAAAAGAGAAAAAAGGCGATTTTT
CCGCCTAAAACTCTTTAAAACTTATTAAAACTCTTAAAACCCGCCTGGCCTGTGCATAACTGTCTGGCCA
GCGCACAGCCGAAGAGCTGCAAAAAGCGCCTACCCTTCGGTCGCTGCGCTCCCTACGCCCCGCCGCTTCG
CGTCGGCCTATCGCGGCCGCTGGCCGCTCAAAAATGGCTGGCCTACGGCCAGGCAATCTACCAGGGCGCG
GACAAGCCGCGCCGTCGCCACTCGACCGCCGGCGCCCACATCAAGGCACCCTGCCTCGCGCGTTTCGGTG
ATGACGGTGAAAACCTCTGACACATGCAGCTCCCGGAGACGGTCACAGCTTGTCTGTAAGCGGATGCCGG
GAGCAGACAAGCCCGTCAGGGCGCGTCAGCGGGTGTTGGCGGGTGTCGGGGCGCAGCCATGACCCAGTCA
CGTAGCGATAGCGGAGTGTATACTGGCTTAACTATGCGGCATCAGAGCAGATTGTACTGAGAGTGCACCA
TATGCGGTGTGAAATACCGCACAGATGCGTAAGGAGAAAATACCGCATCAGGCGCTCTTCCGCTTCCTCG
CTCACTGACTCGCTGCGCTCGGTCGTTCGGCTGCGGCGAGCGGTATCAGCTCACTCAAAGGCGGTAATAC
GGTTATCCACAGAATCAGGGGATAACGCAGGAAAGAACATGTGAGCAAAAGGCCAGCAAAAGGCCAGGAA
CCGTAAAAAGGCCGCGTTGCTGGCGTTTTTCCATAGGCTCCGCCCCCCTGACGAGCATCACAAAAATCGA
CGCTCAAGTCAGAGGTGGCGAAACCCGACAGGACTATAAAGATACCAGGCGTTTCCCCCTGGAAGCTCCC
TCGTGCGCTCTCCTGTTCCGACCCTGCCGCTTACCGGATACCTGTCCGCCTTTCTCCCTTCGGGAAGCGT
GGCGCTTTCTCATAGCTCACGCTGTAGGTATCTCAGTTCGGTGTAGGTCGTTCGCTCCAAGCTGGGCTGT
GTGCACGAACCCCCCGTTCAGCCCGACCGCTGCGCCTTATCCGGTAACTATCGTCTTGAGTCCAACCCGG
TAAGACACGACTTATCGCCACTGGCAGCAGCCACTGGTAACAGGATTAGCAGAGCGAGGTATGTAGGCGG
TGCTACAGAGTTCTTGAAGTGGTGGCCTAACTACGGCTACACTAGAAGGACAGTATTTGGTATCTGCGCT
CTGCTGAAGCCAGTTACCTTCGGAAAAAGAGTTGGTAGCTCTTGATCCGGCAAACAAACCACCGCTGGTA
GCGGTGGTTTTTTTGTTTGCAAGCAGCAGATTACGCGCAGAAAAAAAGGATCTCAAGAAGATCCTTTGAT
CTTTTCTACGGGGTCTGACGCTCAGTGGAACGAAAACTCACGTTAAGGGATTTTGGTCATGCATTCTAGG
TACTAAAACAATTCATCCAGTAAAATATAATATTTTATTTTCTCCCAATCAGGCTTGATCCCCAGTAAGT
CAAAAAATAGCTCGACATACTGTTCTTCCCCGATATCCTCCCTGATCGACCGGACGCAGAAGGCAATGTC
ATACCACTTGTCCGCCCTGCCGCTTCTCCCAAGATCAATAAAGCCACTTACTTTGCCATCTTTCACAAAG
ATGTTGCTGTCTCCCAGGTCGCCGTGGGAAAAGACAAGTTCCTCTTCGGGCTTTTCCGTCTTTAAAAAAT
CATACAGCTCGCGCGGATCTTTAAATGGAGTGTCTTCTTCCCAGTTTTCGCAATCCACATCGGCCAGATC
GTTATTCAGTAAGTAATCCAATTCGGCTAAGCGGCTGTCTAAGCTATTCGTATAGGGACAATCCGATATG
TCGATGGAGTGAAAGAGCCTGATGCACTCCGCATACAGCTCGATAATCTTTTCAGGGCTTTGTTCATCTT
CATACTCTTCCGAGCAAAGGACGCCATCGGCCTCACTCATGAGCAGATTGCTCCAGCCATCATGCCGTTC
AAAGTGCAGGACCTTTGGAACAGGCAGCTTTCCTTCCAGCCATAGCATCATGTCCTTTTCCCGTTCCACA
TCATAGGTGGTCCCTTTATACCGGCTGTCCGTCATTTTTAAATATAGGTTTTCATTTTCTCCCACCAGCT
TATATACCTTAGCAGGAGACATTCCTTCCGTATCTTTTACGCAGCGGTATTTTTCGATCAGTTTTTTCAA
TTCCGGTGATATTCTCATTTTAGCCATTTATTATTTCCTTCCTCTTTTCTACAGTATTTAAAGATACCCC
AAGAAGCTAATTATAACAAGACGAACTCCAATTCACTGTTCCTTGCATTCTAAAACCTTAAATACCAGAA
AACAGCTTTTTCAAAGTTGTTTTCAAAGTTGGCGTATAACATAGTATCGACGGAGCCGATTTTGAAACCG
CGGTGATCACAGGCAGCAACGCTCTGTCATCGTTACAATCAACATGCTACCCTCCGCGAGATCATCCGTG
TTTCAAACCCGGCAGCTTAGTTGCCGTTCTTCCGAATAGCATCGGTAACATGAGCAAAGTCTGCCGCCTT
ACAACGGCTCTCCCGCTGACGCCGTCCCGGACTGATGGGCTGCCTGTATCGAGTGGTGATTTTGTGCCGA
GCTGCCGGTCGGGGAGCTGTTGGCTGGCTGGTGGCAGGATATATTGTGGTGTAAACAAATTGACGCTTAG
ACAACTTAATAACACATTGCGGACGTTTTTAATGTACTGAATTAACGCCGAATTAATTCGGGGGATCTGG
ATTTTAGTACTGGATTTTGGTTTTAGGAATTAGAAATTTTATTGATAGAAGTATTTTACAAATACAAATA
CATACTAAGGGTTTCTTATATGCTCAACACATGAGCGAAACCCTATAGGAACCCTAATTCCCTTATCTGG
GAACTACTCACACATTATTATGGAGAAACTCGAGCTTGTCGATCGACAGATCCCGGTCGGCATCTACTCT
ATTTCTTTGCCCTCGGACGAGTGCTGGGGCGTCGGTTTCCACTATCGGCGAGTACTTCTACACAGCCATC
GGTCCAGACGGCCGCGCTTCTGCGGGCGATTTGTGTACGCCCGACAGTCCCGGCTCCGGATCGGACGATT
GCGTCGCATCGACCCTGCGCCCAAGCTGCATCATCGAAATTGCCGTCAACCAAGCTCTGATAGAGTTGGT
CAAGACCAATGCGGAGCATATACGCCCGGAGTCGTGGCGATCCTGCAAGCTCCGGATGCCTCCGCTCGAA
GTAGCGCGTCTGCTGCTCCATACAAGCCAACCACGGCCTCCAGAAGAAGATGTTGGCGACCTCGTATTGG
GAATCCCCGAACATCGCCTCGCTCCAGTCAATGACCGCTGTTATGCGGCCATTGTCCGTCAGGACATTGT
TGGAGCCGAAATCCGCGTGCACGAGGTGCCGGACTTCGGGGCAGTCCTCGGCCCAAAGCATCAGCTCATC
GAGAGCCTGCGCGACGGACGCACTGACGGTGTCGTCCATCACAGTTTGCCAGTGATACACATGGGGATCA
GCAATCGCGCATATGAAATCACGCCATGTAGTGTATTGACCGATTCCTTGCGGTCCGAATGGGCCGAACC
CGCTCGTCTGGCTAAGATCGGCCGCAGCGATCGCATCCATAGCCTCCGCGACCGGTTGTAGAACAGCGGG
CAGTTCGGTTTCAGGCAGGTCTTGCAACGTGACACCCTGTGAACGGCGGGAGATGCAATAGGTCAGGCTC
TCGCTAAACTCCCCAATGTCAAGCACTTCCGGAATCGGGAGCGCGGCCGATGCAAAGTGCCGATAAACAT
AACGATCTTTGTAGAAACCATCGGCGCAGCTATTTACCCGCAGGACATATCCACGCCCTCCTACATCGAA
GCTGAAAGCACGAGATTCTTCGCCCTCCGAGAGCTGCATCAGGTCGGAGACGCTGTCGAACTTTTCGATC
AGAAACTTCTCGACAGACGTCGCGGTGAGTTCAGGCTTTTTCATATCTCATTGCCCCCCGGATCTGCGAA
AGCTCGAGAGAGATAGATTTGTAGAGAGAGACTGGTGATTTCAGCGTGTCCTCTCCAAATGAAATGAACT
TCCTTATATAGAGGAAGGGTCTTGCGAAGGATAGTGGGATTGTGCGTCATCCCTTACGTCAGTGGAGATA
TCACATCAATCCACTTGCTTTGAAGACGTGGTTGGAACGTCTTCTTTTTCCACGATGCTCCTCGTGGGTG
GGGGTCCATCTTTGGGACCACTGTCGGCAGAGGCATCTTGAACGATAGCCTTTCCTTTATCGCAATGATG
GCATTTGTAGGTGCCACCTTCCTTTTCTACTGTCCTTTTGATGAAGTGACAGATAGCTGGGCAATGGAAT
CCGAGGAGGTTTCCCGATATTACCCTTTGTTGAAAAGTCTCAATAGCCCTTTGGTCTTCTGAGACTGTAT
CTTTGATATTCTTGGAGTAGACGAGAGTGTCGTGCTCCACCATGTTGGGCCCGGCGCGCCGAATTCCCGG
GGATCCGTCGAGGATCAGGATATTCTTGTTTAAGATGTTGAACTCTATGGAGGTTTGTATGAACTGATGA
TCTAGGACCGGATAAGTTCCCTTCTTCATAGCGAACTTATTCAAAGAATGTTTTGTGTATCATTCTTGTT
ACATTGTTATTAATGAAAAAATATTATTGGTCATTGGACTGAACACGAGTGTTAAATATGGACCAGGCCC
CAAATAAGATCCATTGATATATGAATTAAATAACAAGAATAAATCGAGTCACCAAACCACTTGCCTTTTT
TAACGAGACTTGTTCACCAACTTGATACAAAAGTCATTATCCTATGCAAATCAATAATCATACAAAAATA
TCCAATAACACTAAAAAATTAAAAGAAATGGATAATTTCACAATATGTTATACGATAAAGAAGTTACTTT
TCCAAGAAATTCACTGATTTTATAAGCCCACTTGCATTAGATAAATGGCAAAAAAAAACAAAAAGGAAAA
GAAATAAAGCACGAAGAATTCTAGAAAATACGAAATACGCTTCAATGCAGTGGGACCCACGGTTCAATTA
TTGCCAATTTTCAGCTCCACCGTATATTTAAAAAATAAAACGATAATGCTAAAAAAATATAAATCGTAAC
GATCGTTAAATCTCAACGGCTGGATCTTATGACGACCGTTAGAAATTGTGGTTGTCGACGAGTCAGTAAT
AAACGGCGTCAAAGTGGTTGCAGCCGGCACACACGAGTCGTGTTTATCAACTCAAAGCACAAATACTTTT
CCTCAACCTAAAAATAAGGCAATTAGCCAAAAACAACTTTGCGTGTAAACAACGCTCAATACACGTGTCA
TTTTATTATTAGCTATTGCTTCACCGCCTTAGCTTTCTCGTGACCTAGTCGTCCTCGTCTTTTCTTCTTC
TTCTTCTATAAAACAATACCCAAAGAGCTCTTCTTCTTCACAATTCAGATTTCAATTTCTCAAAATCTTA
AAAACTTTCTCTCAATTCTCTCTACCGTGATCAAGGTAAATTTCTGTGTTCCTTATTCTCTCAAAATCTT
CGATTTTGTTTTCGTTCGATCCCAATTTCGTATATGTTCTTTGGTTTAGATTCTGTTAATCTTAGATCGA
AGACGATTTTCTGGGTTTGATCGTTAGATATCATCTTAATTCTCGATTAGGGTTTCATAAATATCATCCG
ATTTGTTCAAATAATTTGAGTTTTGTCGAATAATTACTCTTCGATTTGTGATTTCTATCTAGATCTGGTG
TTAGTTTCTAGTTTGTGCGATCGAATTTGTCGATTAATCTGAGTTTTTCTGATTAACAGATGAAGCTTAT
GAAGGTACAGGAGGGTTTGTTCGTGGTGGCTGTTTTCTACCTTGCTTATACGCAGCTAGTCAAGGGGCAA
CCTCGCAAGGAGTGCGGTACCATGAGCAAAGGAGAAGAACTTTTCACTGGAGTTGTCCCAATTCTTGTTG
AATTAGATGGTGATGTTAATGGGCACAAATTTTCTGTCCGTGGAGAGGGTGAAGGTGATGCTACAATTGG
AAAACTCACCCTTAAATTTATTTGCACTACTGGAAAACTACCTGTTCCATGGCCAACACTTGTCACTACT
CTGACCTATGGTGTTCAATGCTTTTCCCGTTATCCGGATCACATGAAACGGCATGACTTTTTCAAGAGTG
CCATGCCCGAAGGTTATGTACAGGAACGCACTATATCTTTCAAAGATGACGGGAAATACAAGACGCGTGC
TGTCGTCAAGTTTGAAGGTGATACCCTTGTTAATCGTATCGAGTTAAAAGGTACTGATTTTAAAGAAGAT
GGAAACATTCTCGGACACAAACTCGAGTACAACTTTAACTCACACAATGTATACATCACGGCAGACAAAC
AAAAGAATGGAATCAAAGCTAACTTCACCGTTCGCCACAACGTTGAAGATGGTTCCGTTCAACTAGCAGA
CCATTATCAACAAAATACTCCAATTGGCGATGGCCCTGTCCTTTTACCAGACAACCATTACCTGTCGTAC
CAAACTGTCCTTTCGAAAGATCCCAACGAAAAGCATGACGAGCTGTAGTTAACATCTAAACG
